>Addgene plasmid #133623 | pET28a-MinE-His | depositor full sequence | sequence record 257344 | pET28a-MinE-His sequence 5509 bps
ATCCGGATATAGTTCCTCCTTTCAGCAAAAAACCCCTCAAGACCCGTTTAGAGGCCCCAAGGGGTTATGC
TAGTTATTGCTCAGCGGTGGCAGCAGCCAACTCAGCTTCCTTTCGGGCTTTGTTAGCAGCCGGATCTCAG
TGGTGGTGGTGGTGGTGCTCGACTCCAGATCCACCTTTCAGCTCTTCTGCTTCCGGTAAGGTCACGTTCA
GCTCAAGAATAGAAATATCGCCATCTTTTTGCTCAAGCTGTACGGTTACCATCTCAGGATCAATTTGTAC
GTATTTACAAATGACCTCAAGAATATCTTTACGCAACTGCGGCAGATAATGCGGTTCTGCATCGCTGCGA
CGGCGTTCAGCAACAATAATCTGCAGCCGTTCTTTTGCAATGTTGGCTGTGTTTTTCTTCCGCGAGAGAA
AGAAATCGAGTAATGCCATGGTATATCTCCTTCTTAAAGTTAAACAAAATTATTTCTAGAGGGGAATTGT
TATCCGCTCACAATTCCCCTATAGTGAGTCGTATTAATTTCGCGGGATCGAGATCTCGATCCTCTACGCC
GGACGCATCGTGGCCGGCATCACCGGCGCCACAGGTGCGGTTGCTGGCGCCTATATCGCCGACATCACCG
ATGGGGAAGATCGGGCTCGCCACTTCGGGCTCATGAGCGCTTGTTTCGGCGTGGGTATGGTGGCAGGCCC
CGTGGCCGGGGGACTGTTGGGCGCCATCTCCTTGCATGCACCATTCCTTGCGGCGGCGGTGCTCAACGGC
CTCAACCTACTACTGGGCTGCTTCCTAATGCAGGAGTCGCATAAGGGAGAGCGTCGAGATCCCGGACACC
ATCGAATGGCGCAAAACCTTTCGCGGTATGGCATGATAGCGCCCGGAAGAGAGTCAATTCAGGGTGGTGA
ATGTGAAACCAGTAACGTTATACGATGTCGCAGAGTATGCCGGTGTCTCTTATCAGACCGTTTCCCGCGT
GGTGAACCAGGCCAGCCACGTTTCTGCGAAAACGCGGGAAAAAGTGGAAGCGGCGATGGCGGAGCTGAAT
TACATTCCCAACCGCGTGGCACAACAACTGGCGGGCAAACAGTCGTTGCTGATTGGCGTTGCCACCTCCA
GTCTGGCCCTGCACGCGCCGTCGCAAATTGTCGCGGCGATTAAATCTCGCGCCGATCAACTGGGTGCCAG
CGTGGTGGTGTCGATGGTAGAACGAAGCGGCGTCGAAGCCTGTAAAGCGGCGGTGCACAATCTTCTCGCG
CAACGCGTCAGTGGGCTGATCATTAACTATCCGCTGGATGACCAGGATGCCATTGCTGTGGAAGCTGCCT
GCACTAATGTTCCGGCGTTATTTCTTGATGTCTCTGACCAGACACCCATCAACAGTATTATTTTCTCCCA
TGAAGACGGTACGCGACTGGGCGTGGAGCATCTGGTCGCATTGGGTCACCAGCAAATCGCGCTGTTAGCG
GGCCCATTAAGTTCTGTCTCGGCGCGTCTGCGTCTGGCTGGCTGGCATAAATATCTCACTCGCAATCAAA
TTCAGCCGATAGCGGAACGGGAAGGCGACTGGAGTGCCATGTCCGGTTTTCAACAAACCATGCAAATGCT
GAATGAGGGCATCGTTCCCACTGCGATGCTGGTTGCCAACGATCAGATGGCGCTGGGCGCAATGCGCGCC
ATTACCGAGTCCGGGCTGCGCGTTGGTGCGGATATCTCGGTAGTGGGATACGACGATACCGAAGACAGCT
CATGTTATATCCCGCCGTTAACCACCATCAAACAGGATTTTCGCCTGCTGGGGCAAACCAGCGTGGACCG
CTTGCTGCAACTCTCTCAGGGCCAGGCGGTGAAGGGCAATCAGCTGTTGCCCGTCTCACTGGTGAAAAGA
AAAACCACCCTGGCGCCCAATACGCAAACCGCCTCTCCCCGCGCGTTGGCCGATTCATTAATGCAGCTGG
CACGACAGGTTTCCCGACTGGAAAGCGGGCAGTGAGCGCAACGCAATTAATGTAAGTTAGCTCACTCATT
AGGCACCGGGATCTCGACCGATGCCCTTGAGAGCCTTCAACCCAGTCAGCTCCTTCCGGTGGGCGCGGGG
CATGACTATCGTCGCCGCACTTATGACTGTCTTCTTTATCATGCAACTCGTAGGACAGGTGCCGGCAGCG
CTCTGGGTCATTTTCGGCGAGGACCGCTTTCGCTGGAGCGCGACGATGATCGGCCTGTCGCTTGCGGTAT
TCGGAATCTTGCACGCCCTCGCTCAAGCCTTCGTCACTGGTCCCGCCACCAAACGTTTCGGCGAGAAGCA
GGCCATTATCGCCGGCATGGCGGCCCCACGGGTGCGCATGATCGTGCTCCTGTCGTTGAGGACCCGGCTA
GGCTGGCGGGGTTGCCTTACTGGTTAGCAGAATGAATCACCGATACGCGAGCGAACGTGAAGCGACTGCT
GCTGCAAAACGTCTGCGACCTGAGCAACAACATGAATGGTCTTCGGTTTCCGTGTTTCGTAAAGTCTGGA
AACGCGGAAGTCAGCGCCCTGCACCATTATGTTCCGGATCTGCATCGCAGGATGCTGCTGGCTACCCTGT
GGAACACCTACATCTGTATTAACGAAGCGCTGGCATTGACCCTGAGTGATTTTTCTCTGGTCCCGCCGCA
TCCATACCGCCAGTTGTTTACCCTCACAACGTTCCAGTAACCGGGCATGTTCATCATCAGTAACCCGTAT
CGTGAGCATCCTCTCTCGTTTCATCGGTATCATTACCCCCATGAACAGAAATCCCCCTTACACGGAGGCA
TCAGTGACCAAACAGGAAAAAACCGCCCTTAACATGGCCCGCTTTATCAGAAGCCAGACATTAACGCTTC
TGGAGAAACTCAACGAGCTGGACGCGGATGAACAGGCAGACATCTGTGAATCGCTTCACGACCACGCTGA
TGAGCTTTACCGCAGCTGCCTCGCGCGTTTCGGTGATGACGGTGAAAACCTCTGACACATGCAGCTCCCG
GAGACGGTCACAGCTTGTCTGTAAGCGGATGCCGGGAGCAGACAAGCCCGTCAGGGCGCGTCAGCGGGTG
TTGGCGGGTGTCGGGGCGCAGCCATGACCCAGTCACGTAGCGATAGCGGAGTGTATACTGGCTTAACTAT
GCGGCATCAGAGCAGATTGTACTGAGAGTGCACCATATATGCGGTGTGAAATACCGCACAGATGCGTAAG
GAGAAAATACCGCATCAGGCGCTCTTCCGCTTCCTCGCTCACTGACTCGCTGCGCTCGGTCGTTCGGCTG
CGGCGAGCGGTATCAGCTCACTCAAAGGCGGTAATACGGTTATCCACAGAATCAGGGGATAACGCAGGAA
AGAACATGTGAGCAAAAGGCCAGCAAAAGGCCAGGAACCGTAAAAAGGCCGCGTTGCTGGCGTTTTTCCA
TAGGCTCCGCCCCCCTGACGAGCATCACAAAAATCGACGCTCAAGTCAGAGGTGGCGAAACCCGACAGGA
CTATAAAGATACCAGGCGTTTCCCCCTGGAAGCTCCCTCGTGCGCTCTCCTGTTCCGACCCTGCCGCTTA
CCGGATACCTGTCCGCCTTTCTCCCTTCGGGAAGCGTGGCGCTTTCTCATAGCTCACGCTGTAGGTATCT
CAGTTCGGTGTAGGTCGTTCGCTCCAAGCTGGGCTGTGTGCACGAACCCCCCGTTCAGCCCGACCGCTGC
GCCTTATCCGGTAACTATCGTCTTGAGTCCAACCCGGTAAGACACGACTTATCGCCACTGGCAGCAGCCA
CTGGTAACAGGATTAGCAGAGCGAGGTATGTAGGCGGTGCTACAGAGTTCTTGAAGTGGTGGCCTAACTA
CGGCTACACTAGAAGGACAGTATTTGGTATCTGCGCTCTGCTGAAGCCAGTTACCTTCGGAAAAAGAGTT
GGTAGCTCTTGATCCGGCAAACAAACCACCGCTGGTAGCGGTGGTTTTTTTGTTTGCAAGCAGCAGATTA
CGCGCAGAAAAAAAGGATCTCAAGAAGATCCTTTGATCTTTTCTACGGGGTCTGACGCTCAGTGGAACGA
AAACTCACGTTAAGGGATTTTGGTCATGAACAATAAAACTGTCTGCTTACATAAACAGTAATACAAGGGG
TGTTATGAGCCATATTCAACGGGAAACGTCTTGCTCTAGGCCGCGATTAAATTCCAACATGGATGCTGAT
TTATATGGGTATAAATGGGCTCGCGATAATGTCGGGCAATCAGGTGCGACAATCTATCGATTGTATGGGA
AGCCCGATGCGCCAGAGTTGTTTCTGAAACATGGCAAAGGTAGCGTTGCCAATGATGTTACAGATGAGAT
GGTCAGACTAAACTGGCTGACGGAATTTATGCCTCTTCCGACCATCAAGCATTTTATCCGTACTCCTGAT
GATGCATGGTTACTCACCACTGCGATCCCCGGGAAAACAGCATTCCAGGTATTAGAAGAATATCCTGATT
CAGGTGAAAATATTGTTGATGCGCTGGCAGTGTTCCTGCGCCGGTTGCATTCGATTCCTGTTTGTAATTG
TCCTTTTAACAGCGATCGCGTATTTCGTCTCGCTCAGGCGCAATCACGAATGAATAACGGTTTGGTTGAT
GCGAGTGATTTTGATGACGAGCGTAATGGCTGGCCTGTTGAACAAGTCTGGAAAGAAATGCATAAACTTT
TGCCATTCTCACCGGATTCAGTCGTCACTCATGGTGATTTCTCACTTGATAACCTTATTTTTGACGAGGG
GAAATTAATAGGTTGTATTGATGTTGGACGAGTCGGAATCGCAGACCGATACCAGGATCTTGCCATCCTA
TGGAACTGCCTCGGTGAGTTTTCTCCTTCATTACAGAAACGGCTTTTTCAAAAATATGGTATTGATAATC
CTGATATGAATAAATTGCAGTTTCATTTGATGCTCGATGAGTTTTTCTAAGAATTAATTCATGAGCGGAT
ACATATTTGAATGTATTTAGAAAAATAAACAAATAGGGGTTCCGCGCACATTTCCCCGAAAAGTGCCACC
TGAAATTGTAAACGTTAATATTTTGTTAAAATTCGCGTTAAATTTTTGTTAAATCAGCTCATTTTTTAAC
CAATAGGCCGAAATCGGCAAAATCCCTTATAAATCAAAAGAATAGACCGAGATAGGGT
[37 nt withheld, positions 5169-5205]
AAAGAACGTGGACTCCAACGTCAAAGG
[49 nt withheld, positions 5233-5281]
T
[91 nt withheld, positions 5283-5373]
G
[124 nt withheld, positions 5375-5498]
CCCATTCGCCA
Features (pLannotate 1.2.2; 19 found; start..end, strand, type, name):
     26..73      -  terminator     T7 terminator: transcription terminator for bacteriophage T7 RNA polymerase
     81..130     -  CDS            SET1 (fragment): solubility-enhancement tag derived from T7 phage gene 10B
    140..157     -  CDS            9xHis (fragment): 9xHis affinity tag
    176..439     -  CDS            minE: MINE_ECOLI - Experimental evidence at protein level: Swiss-Prot protein existence level 1. Prevents the cell division inhibition by proteins MinC and MinD at internal division sites while permitting inhibition at polar sites. This ensures cell division at the proper site by restricting the formation of a division septum at the midpoint of the long axis of the cell. From Escherichia coli (strain K12).
    446..468     -  RBS            RBS: efficient ribosome binding site from bacteriophage T7 gene 10 (Olins and Rangwala, 1989)
    483..507     -  protein_bind   lac operator: The lac repressor binds to the lac operator to inhibit transcription in E. coli. This inhibition can be relieved by adding lactose or isopropyl-β-D-thiogalactopyranoside (IPTG). lac repressor encoded by lacI
    508..526     -  promoter       T7 promoter: promoter for bacteriophage T7 RNA polymerase
    548..827     +  CDS            TcR (fragment): tetracycline efflux protein; tet; confers resistance to tetracycline
    835..912     +  promoter       lacI promoter: lacI
    913..1995    +  CDS            lacI: lac repressor; lacI; The lac repressor binds to the lac operator to inhibit transcription in E. coli. This inhibition can be relieved by adding lactose or isopropyl-β-D-thiogalactopyranoside (IPTG).
   2008..2029    +  protein_bind   CAP binding site: CAP binding activates transcription in the presence of cAMP. E. coli catabolite activator protein
   2044..2335    +  CDS            TcR (fragment): tetracycline efflux protein; tet; confers resistance to tetracycline
   2407..2787    -  CDS            YPB1_ECOLX: Protein predicted: Swiss-Prot protein existence level 4. From Escherichia coli.
   2804..2995    +  CDS            rop: Rop protein, which maintains plasmids at low copy number; rop
   3097..3239    +  misc_feature   bom: basis of mobility region from pBR322
   3425..4013    -  rep_origin     ori: high-copy-number ColE1/pMB1/pBR322/pUC origin of replication
   4135..4950    +  CDS            KanR: aminoglycoside phosphotransferase; aph(3')-Ia; confers resistance to kanamycin in bacteria or G418 (Geneticin®) in eukaryotes
   4959..5016    -  promoter       AmpR promoter (fragment): bla
   5043..5498    -  rep_origin     f1 ori (sequence partly withheld): f1 bacteriophage origin of replication; arrow indicates direction of (+) strand synthesis
