>Addgene plasmid #133623 | pET28a-MinE-His | addgene full sequence | sequence record 271464 | Addgene NGS Result
TAATACGACTCACTATAGGGGAATTGTGAGCGGATAACAATTCCCCTCTAGAAATAATTTTGTTTAACTT
TAAGAAGGAGATATACCATGGCATTACTCGATTTCTTTCTCTCGCGGAAGAAAAACACAGCCAACATTGC
AAAAGAACGGCTGCAGATTATTGTTGCTGAACGCCGTCGCAGCGATGCAGAACCGCATTATCTGCCGCAG
TTGCGTAAAGATATTCTTGAGGTCATTTGTAAATACGTACAAATTGATCCTGAGATGGTAACCGTACAGC
TTGAGCAAAAAGATGGCGATATTTCTATTCTTGAGCTGAACGTGACCTTACCGGAAGCAGAAGAGCTGAA
AGGTGGATCTGGAGTCGAGCACCACCACCACCACCACTGAGATCCGGCTGCTAACAAAGCCCGAAAGGAA
GCTGAGTTGGCTGCTGCCACCGCTGAGCAATAACTAGCATAACCCCTTGGGGCCTCTAAACGGGTCTTGA
GGGGTTTTTTGCTGAAAGGAGGAACTATATCCGGATTGGCGAATGGG
[124 nt withheld, positions 538-661]
C
[91 nt withheld, positions 663-753]
A
[49 nt withheld, positions 755-803]
CCTTTGACGTTGGAGTCCACGTTCTTT
[37 nt withheld, positions 831-867]
ACCCTATCTCGGTCTATTCTTTTGATTTATAAGGGATTTTGCCGATTTCGGCCTATTGGTTAAAAAATGA
GCTGATTTAACAAAAATTTAACGCGAATTTTAACAAAATATTAACGCTTACAATTTAGGTGGCACTTTTC
GGGGAAATGTGCGCGGAACCCCTATTTGTTTATTTTTCTAAATACATTCAAATATGTATCCGCTCATGAA
TTAATTCTTAGAAAAACTCATCGAGCATCAAATGAAACTGCAATTTATTCATATCAGGATTATCAATACC
ATATTTTTGAAAAAGCCGTTTCTGTAATGAAGGAGAAAACTCACCGAGGCAGTTCCATAGGATGGCAAGA
TCCTGGTATCGGTCTGCGATTCCGACTCGTCCAACATCAATACAACCTATTAATTTCCCCTCGTCAAAAA
TAAGGTTATCAAGTGAGAAATCACCATGAGTGACGACTGAATCCGGTGAGAATGGCAAAAGTTTATGCAT
TTCTTTCCAGACTTGTTCAACAGGCCAGCCATTACGCTCGTCATCAAAATCACTCGCATCAACCAAACCG
TTATTCATTCGTGATTGCGCCTGAGCGAGACGAAATACGCGATCGCTGTTAAAAGGACAATTACAAACAG
GAATCGAATGCAACCGGCGCAGGAACACTGCCAGCGCATCAACAATATTTTCACCTGAATCAGGATATTC
TTCTAATACCTGGAATGCTGTTTTCCCGGGGATCGCAGTGGTGAGTAACCATGCATCATCAGGAGTACGG
ATAAAATGCTTGATGGTCGGAAGAGGCATAAATTCCGTCAGCCAGTTTAGTCTGACCATCTCATCTGTAA
CATCATTGGCAACGCTACCTTTGCCATGTTTCAGAAACAACTCTGGCGCATCGGGCTTCCCATACAATCG
ATAGATTGTCGCACCTGATTGCCCGACATTATCGCGAGCCCATTTATACCCATATAAATCAGCATCCATG
TTGGAATTTAATCGCGGCCTAGAGCAAGACGTTTCCCGTTGAATATGGCTCATAACACCCCTTGTATTAC
TGTTTATGTAAGCAGACAGTTTTATTGTTCATGACCAAAATCCCTTAACGTGAGTTTTCGTTCCACTGAG
CGTCAGACCCCGTAGAAAAGATCAAAGGATCTTCTTGAGATCCTTTTTTTCTGCGCGTAATCTGCTGCTT
GCAAACAAAAAAACCACCGCTACCAGCGGTGGTTTGTTTGCCGGATCAAGAGCTACCAACTCTTTTTCCG
AAGGTAACTGGCTTCAGCAGAGCGCAGATACCAAATACTGTCCTTCTAGTGTAGCCGTAGTTAGGCCACC
ACTTCAAGAACTCTGTAGCACCGCCTACATACCTCGCTCTGCTAATCCTGTTACCAGTGGCTGCTGCCAG
TGGCGATAAGTCGTGTCTTACCGGGTTGGACTCAAGACGATAGTTACCGGATAAGGCGCAGCGGTCGGGC
TGAACGGGGGGTTCGTGCACACAGCCCAGCTTGGAGCGAACGACCTACACCGAACTGAGATACCTACAGC
GTGAGCTATGAGAAAGCGCCACGCTTCCCGAAGGGAGAAAGGCGGACAGGTATCCGGTAAGCGGCAGGGT
CGGAACAGGAGAGCGCACGAGGGAGCTTCCAGGGGGAAACGCCTGGTATCTTTATAGTCCTGTCGGGTTT
CGCCACCTCTGACTTGAGCGTCGATTTTTGTGATGCTCGTCAGGGGGGCGGAGCCTATGGAAAAACGCCA
GCAACGCGGCCTTTTTACGGTTCCTGGCCTTTTGCTGGCCTTTTGCTCACATGTTCTTTCCTGCGTTATC
CCCTGATTCTGTGGATAACCGTATTACCGCCTTTGAGTGAGCTGATACCGCTCGCCGCAGCCGAACGACC
GAGCGCAGCGAGTCAGTGAGCGAGGAAGCGGAAGAGCGCCTGATGCGGTATTTTCTCCTTACGCATCTGT
GCGGTATTTCACACCGCAATGGTGCACTCTCAGTACAATCTGCTCTGATGCCGCATAGTTAAGCCAGTAT
ACACTCCGCTATCGCTACGTGACTGGGTCATGGCTGCGCCCCGACACCCGCCAACACCCGCTGACGCGCC
CTGACGGGCTTGTCTGCTCCCGGCATCCGCTTACAGACAAGCTGTGACCGTCTCCGGGAGCTGCATGTGT
CAGAGGTTTTCACCGTCATCACCGAAACGCGCGAGGCAGCTGCGGTAAAGCTCATCAGCGTGGTCGTGAA
GCGATTCACAGATGTCTGCCTGTTCATCCGCGTCCAGCTCGTTGAGTTTCTCCAGAAGCGTTAATGTCTG
GCTTCTGATAAAGCGGGCCATGTTAAGGGCGGTTTTTTCCTGTTTGGTCACTGATGCCTCCGTGTAAGGG
GGATTTCTGTTCATGGGGGTAATGATACCGATGAAACGAGAGAGGATGCTCACGATACGGGTTACTGATG
ATGAACATGCCCGGTTACTGGAACGTTGTGAGGGTAAACAACTGGCGGTATGGATGCGGCGGGACCAGAG
AAAAATCACTCAGGGTCAATGCCAGCGCTTCGTTAATACAGATGTAGGTGTTCCACAGGGTAGCCAGCAG
CATCCTGCGATGCAGATCCGGAACATAATGGTGCAGGGCGCTGACTTCCGCGTTTCCAGACTTTACGAAA
CACGGAAACCGAAGACCATTCATGTTGTTGCTCAGGTCGCAGACGTTTTGCAGCAGCAGTCGCTTCACGT
TCGCTCGCGTATCGGTGATTCATTCTGCTAACCAGTAAGGCAACCCCGCCAGCCTAGCCGGGTCCTCAAC
GACAGGAGCACGATCATGCGCACCCGTGGGGCCGCCATGCCGGCGATAATGGCCTGCTTCTCGCCGAAAC
GTTTGGTGGCGGGACCAGTGACGAAGGCTTGAGCGAGGGCGTGCAAGATTCCGAATACCGCAAGCGACAG
GCCGATCATCGTCGCGCTCCAGCGAAAGCGGTCCTCGCCGAAAATGACCCAGAGCGCTGCCGGCACCTGT
CCTACGAGTTGCATGATAAAGAAGACAGTCATAAGTGCGGCGACGATAGTCATGCCCCGCGCCCACCGGA
AGGAGCTGACTGGGTTGAAGGCTCTCAAGGGCATCGGTCGAGATCCCGGTGCCTAATGAGTGAGCTAACT
TACATTAATTGCGTTGCGCTCACTGCCCGCTTTCCAGTCGGGAAACCTGTCGTGCCAGCTGCATTAATGA
ATCGGCCAACGCGCGGGGAGAGGCGGTTTGCGTATTGGGCGCCAGGGTGGTTTTTCTTTTCACCAGTGAG
ACGGGCAACAGCTGATTGCCCTTCACCGCCTGGCCCTGAGAGAGTTGCAGCAAGCGGTCCACGCTGGTTT
GCCCCAGCAGGCGAAAATCCTGTTTGATGGTGGTTAACGGCGGGATATAACATGAGCTGTCTTCGGTATC
GTCGTATCCCACTACCGAGATATCCGCACCAACGCGCAGCCCGGACTCGGTAATGGCGCGCATTGCGCCC
AGCGCCATCTGATCGTTGGCAACCAGCATCGCAGTGGGAACGATGCCCTCATTCAGCATTTGCATGGTTT
GTTGAAAACCGGACATGGCACTCCAGTCGCCTTCCCGTTCCGCTATCGGCTGAATTTGATTGCGAGTGAG
ATATTTATGCCAGCCAGCCAGACGCAGACGCGCCGAGACAGAACTTAATGGGCCCGCTAACAGCGCGATT
TGCTGGTGACCCAATGCGACCAGATGCTCCACGCCCAGTCGCGTACCGTCTTCATGGGAGAAAATAATAC
TGTTGATGGGTGTCTGGTCAGAGACATCAAGAAATAACGCCGGAACATTAGTGCAGGCAGCTTCCACAGC
AATGGCATCCTGGTCATCCAGCGGATAGTTAATGATCAGCCCACTGACGCGTTGCGCGAGAAGATTGTGC
ACCGCCGCTTTACAGGCTTCGACGCCGCTTCGTTCTACCATCGACACCACCACGCTGGCACCCAGTTGAT
CGGCGCGAGATTTAATCGCCGCGACAATTTGCGACGGCGCGTGCAGGGCCAGACTGGAGGTGGCAACGCC
AATCAGCAACGACTGTTTGCCCGCCAGTTGTTGTGCCACGCGGTTGGGAATGTAATTCAGCTCCGCCATC
GCCGCTTCCACTTTTTCCCGCGTTTTCGCAGAAACGTGGCTGGCCTGGTTCACCACGCGGGAAACGGTCT
GATAAGAGACACCGGCATACTCTGCGACATCGTATAACGTTACTGGTTTCACATTCACCACCCTGAATTG
ACTCTCTTCCGGGCGCTATCATGCCATACCGCGAAAGGTTTTGCGCCATTCGATGGTGTCCGGGATCTCG
ACGCTCTCCCTTATGCGACTCCTGCATTAGGAAGCAGCCCAGTAGTAGGTTGAGGCCGTTGAGCACCGCC
GCCGCAAGGAATGGTGCATGCAAGGAGATGGCGCCCAACAGTCCCCCGGCCACGGGGCCTGCCACCATAC
CCACGCCGAAACAAGCGCTCATGAGCCCGAAGTGGCGAGCCCGATCTTCCCCATCGGTGATGTCGGCGAT
ATAGGCGCCAGCAACCGCACCTGTGGCGCCGGTGATGCCGGCCACGATGCGTCCGGCGTAGAGGATCGAG
ATCTCGATCCCGCGAAAT
Features (pLannotate 1.2.2; 19 found; start..end, strand, type, name):
      1..19      +  promoter       T7 promoter: promoter for bacteriophage T7 RNA polymerase
     20..44      +  protein_bind   lac operator: The lac repressor binds to the lac operator to inhibit transcription in E. coli. This inhibition can be relieved by adding lactose or isopropyl-β-D-thiogalactopyranoside (IPTG). lac repressor encoded by lacI
     59..81      +  RBS            RBS: efficient ribosome binding site from bacteriophage T7 gene 10 (Olins and Rangwala, 1989)
     88..351     +  CDS            minE: MINE_ECOLI - Experimental evidence at protein level: Swiss-Prot protein existence level 1. Prevents the cell division inhibition by proteins MinC and MinD at internal division sites while permitting inhibition at polar sites. This ensures cell division at the proper site by restricting the formation of a division septum at the midpoint of the long axis of the cell. From Escherichia coli (strain K12).
    370..387     +  CDS            9xHis (fragment): 9xHis affinity tag
    397..446     +  CDS            SET1 (fragment): solubility-enhancement tag derived from T7 phage gene 10B
    454..501     +  terminator     T7 terminator: transcription terminator for bacteriophage T7 RNA polymerase
    538..966     +  rep_origin     f1 ori (sequence partly withheld): f1 bacteriophage origin of replication; arrow indicates direction of (+) strand synthesis
   1019..1076    +  promoter       AmpR promoter (fragment): bla
   1085..1900    -  CDS            KanR: aminoglycoside phosphotransferase; aph(3')-Ia; confers resistance to kanamycin in bacteria or G418 (Geneticin®) in eukaryotes
   2022..2610    +  rep_origin     ori: high-copy-number ColE1/pMB1/pBR322/pUC origin of replication
   2796..2935    -  misc_feature   bom: basis of mobility region from pBR322
   3037..3228    -  CDS            rop: Rop protein, which maintains plasmids at low copy number; rop
   3245..3625    +  CDS            YPB1_ECOLX: Protein predicted: Swiss-Prot protein existence level 4. From Escherichia coli.
   3697..3988    -  CDS            TcR (fragment): tetracycline efflux protein; tet; confers resistance to tetracycline
   4003..4024    -  protein_bind   CAP binding site: CAP binding activates transcription in the presence of cAMP. E. coli catabolite activator protein
   4037..5119    -  CDS            lacI: lac repressor; lacI; The lac repressor binds to the lac operator to inhibit transcription in E. coli. This inhibition can be relieved by adding lactose or isopropyl-β-D-thiogalactopyranoside (IPTG).
   5120..5197    -  promoter       lacI promoter: lacI
   5205..5484    -  CDS            TcR (fragment): tetracycline efflux protein; tet; confers resistance to tetracycline
