[The description below was written by a language model from this plasmid's Addgene catalogue record and pLannotate feature annotations shown in this document.]
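Description:
pET28a-MinE-His is a bacterial expression plasmid of about 5.5 kb, built on the pET28a backbone, for producing Escherichia coli MinE with a C-terminal histidine tag for affinity purification. It is selected with kanamycin through the aph(3')-Ia (KanR) gene and replicates from a ColE1/pBR322-type origin. The adjacent rop gene and bom region are retained, which fits the low copy number given in the catalogue entry. An f1 origin is also present. Short tetracycline-resistance fragments, a CAP binding site, an AmpR promoter fragment and a predicted open reading frame are annotated in the backbone, and these appear to be pBR322-derived remnants rather than functional parts.

The expression cassette follows the standard pET layout. A T7 promoter is followed directly by a lac operator, then the T7 gene 10 ribosome binding site, the minE coding sequence, a short linker region, a six-codon His stretch (annotated as a fragment of a longer His tag) and the T7 terminator. The small "SET1" fragment annotated between the tag and the terminator is probably a similarity hit to vector sequence of T7 gene 10 origin, not part of the fusion protein. The plasmid carries lacI under its own promoter, so transcription stays repressed until IPTG is added, and expression requires a host that supplies T7 RNA polymerase.

MinE counteracts MinC/MinD-mediated division inhibition at midcell, which helps place the septum correctly. The associated publication concerns pattern formation in a two-protein reaction-diffusion system, suggesting the purified protein is used for in vitro reconstitution of Min dynamics. The depositor sequence and the sequencing-derived record show the same features in the same arrangement, in opposite orientation, and differ in length by only four nucleotides.
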