Addgene plasmid #133623: pET28a-MinE-His
Purpose: Expression vector for the Escherichia coli MinE with an C-terminal fusion of a His-tag for purification.
Depositing lab: Petra Schwille. Depositing organization: Max Planck Institute of Biochemistry. Publication: Stationary patterns in a two-protein reaction-diffusion system. Glock P, Ramm B, Heermann T, Kretschmer S, Schweizer J, Mucksch J, Alagoz G, Schwille P. ACS Synth Biol. 2018 Dec 20. doi: 10.1021/acssynbio.8b00415. PubMed 30571913.
Backbone
  Vector backbone: pET28a
  Backbone size w/o insert (bp): 5206
  Total vector size (bp): 5509
  Vector type: Bacterial Expression
Growth in bacteria
  Bacterial resistance: Kanamycin, 50 μg/mL
  Growth temperature: 37°C
  Growth strain: DH5alpha
  Copy number: Low Copy
Gene/Insert
  Gene/Insert name: MinE-His
  Species: E. coli
  Insert size (bp): 303
  Entrez Gene: minE (a.k.a. b1174, ECK1162, minB)
  Tag / fusion protein: His (C terminal on insert)
Terms and licenses: Academic/Nonprofit Terms; Industry Terms: Not Available to Industry
How to cite: pET28a-MinE-His was a gift from Petra Schwille (Addgene plasmid # 133623 ; http://n2t.net/addgene:133623 ; RRID:Addgene_133623)
